>Addgene plasmid #141704 | TFORF0798 | addgene full sequence | sequence record 404545 | Addgene NGS Result
TTAATGTAGTCTTATGCAATACTCTTGTAGTCTTGCAACATGGTAACGATGAGTTAGCAACATGCCTTAC
AAGGAGAGAAAAAGCACCGTGCATGCCGATTGGTGGAAGTAAGGTGGTACGATCGTGCCTTATTAGGAAG
GCAACAGACGGGTCTGACATGGATTGGACGAACCACTGAATTGCCGCATTGCAGAGATATTGTATTTAAG
TGCCTAGCTCGATACATAAACGGGTCTCTCTGGTTAGACCAGATCTGAGCCTGGGAGCTCTCTGGCTAAC
TAGGGAACCCACTGCTTAAGCCTCAATAAAGCTTGCCTTGAGTGCTTCAAGTAGTGTGTGCCCGTCTGTT
GTGTGACTCTGGTAACTAGAGATCCCTCAGACCCTTTTAGTCAGTGTGGAAAATCTCTAGCAGTGGCGCC
CGAACAGGGACTTGAAAGCGAAAGGGAAACCAGAGGAGCTCTCTCGACGCAGGACTCGGCTTGCTGAAGC
GCGCACGGCAAGAGGCGAGGGGCGGCGACTGGTGAGTACGCCAAAAATTTTGACTAGCGGAGGCTAGAAG
GAGAGAGATGGGTGCGAGAGCGTCAGTATTAAGCGGGGGAGAATTAGATCGCGATGGGAAAAAATTCGGT
TAAGGCCAGGGGGAAAGAAAAAATATAAATTAAAACATATAGTATGGGCAAGCAGGGAGCTAGAACGATT
CGCAGTTAATCCTGGCCTGTTAGAAACATCAGAAGGCTGTAGACAAATACTGGGACAGCTACAACCATCC
CTTCAGACAGGATCAGAAGAACTTAGATCATTATATAATACAGTAGCAACCCTCTATTGTGTGCATCAAA
GGATAGAGATAAAAGACACCAAGGAAGCTTTAGACAAGATAGAGGAAGAGCAAAACAAAAGTAAGACCAC
CGCACAGCAAGCGGCCGCTGATCTTCAGACCTGGAGGAGGAGATATGAGGGACAATTGGAGAAGTGAATT
ATATAAATATAAAGTAGTAAAAATTGAACCATTAGGAGTAGCACCCACCAAGGCAAAGAGAAGAGTGGTG
CAGAGAGAAAAAAGAGCAGTGGGAATAGGAGCTTTGTTCCTTGGGTTCTTGGGAGCAGCAGGAAGCACTA
TGGGCGCAGCGTCAATGACGCTGACGGTACAGGCCAGACAATTATTGTCTGGTATAGTGCAGCAGCAGAA
CAATTTGCTGAGGGCTATTGAGGCGCAACAGCATCTGTTGCAACTCACAGTCTGGGGCATCAAGCAGCTC
CAGGCAAGAATCCTGGCTGTGGAAAGATACCTAAAGGATCAACAGCTCCTGGGGATTTGGGGTTGCTCTG
GAAAACTCATTTGCACCACTGCTGTGCCTTGGAATGCTAGTTGGAGTAATAAATCTCTGGAACAGATTTG
GAATCACACGACCTGGATGGAGTGGGACAGAGAAATTAACAATTACACAAGCTTAATACACTCCTTAATT
GAAGAATCGCAAAACCAGCAAGAAAAGAATGAACAAGAATTATTGGAATTAGATAAATGGGCAAGTTTGT
GGAATTGGTTTAACATAACAAATTGGCTGTGGTATATAAAATTATTCATAATGATAGTAGGAGGCTTGGT
AGGTTTAAGAATAGTTTTTGCTGTACTTTCTATAGTGAATAGAGTTAGGCAGGGATATTCACCATTATCG
TTTCAGACCCACCTCCCAACCCCGAGGGGACCCATGCATTGCATCTCAATTAGTCAGCAACCAGGTGTGG
AAAGTCCCCAGGCTCCCCAGCAGGCAGAAGTATGCAAAGCATGCGTCTCAATTAGTCAGCAACCATAGTC
CCGCCCCTAACTCCGCCCATCCCGCCCCTAACTCCGCCCAGTTCCGCCCATTCTCCGCCCCATGGCTGAC
TAATTTTTTTTATTTATGCAGAGGCCGAGGCCGCCTCGGCCTCTGAGCTATTCCAGAAGTAGTGAGGAGG
CTTTTTTGGAGGCCTAGGCTTTTGCAAAAAGCTTTCTAGAGGTACCACCGGAGCTTACCATGACCGAGTA
CAAGCCCACGGTGCGCCTCGCCACCCGCGACGACGTCCCCAGGGCCGTACGCACCCTCGCCGCCGCGTTC
GCCGACTACCCCGCCACGCGCCACACCGTCGATCCGGACCGCCACATCGAGCGGGTCACCGAGCTGCAAG
AACTCTTCCTCACGCGCGTCGGGCTCGACATCGGCAAGGTGTGGGTCGCGGACGACGGCGCCGCCGTGGC
GGTCTGGACCACGCCGGAGAGCGTCGAAGCGGGGGCGGTGTTCGCCGAGATCGGCCCGCGCATGGCCGAG
TTGAGCGGTTCCCGGCTGGCCGCGCAGCAACAGATGGAAGGCCTCCTGGCGCCGCACCGGCCCAAGGAGC
CCGCGTGGTTCCTGGCCACCGTCGGCGTCTCGCCCGACCACCAGGGCAAGGGTCTGGGCAGCGCCGTCGT
GCTCCCCGGAGTGGAGGCGGCCGAGCGCGCCGGGGTGCCCGCCTTCCTGGAGACCTCCGCGCCCCGCAAC
CTCCCCTTCTACGAGCGGCTCGGCTTCACCGTCACCGCCGACGTCGAGGTGCCCGAAGGACCGCGCACCT
GGTGCATGACCCGCAAGCCCGGTGCCAGTTAACGAATTCTAGATCTTGAGACAAATGGCAGTATTCATCC
ACAATTTTAAAAGAAAAGGGGGGATTGGGGGGTACAGTGCAGGGGAAAGAATAGTAGACATAATAGCAAC
AGACATACAAACTAAAGAATTACAAAAACAAATTACAAAAATTCAAAATTTTCGGGTTTATTACAGGGAC
AGCAGAGATCCACTTTGGCGCCGGCTCGAGGCCTGCAGGTGCAAAGATGGATAAAGTTTTAAACAGAGAG
GAATCTTTGCAGCTAATGGACCTTCTAGGTCTTGAAAGGAGTGGGAATTGGCTCCGGTGCCCGTCAGTGG
GCAGAGCGCACATCGCCCACAGTCCCCGAGAAGTTGGGGGGAGGGGTCGGCAATTGAACCGGTGCCTAGA
GAAGGTGGCGCGGGGTAAACTGGGAAAGTGATGTCGTGTACTGGCTCCGCCTTTTTCCCGAGGGTGGGGG
AGAACCGTATATAAGTGCAGTAGTCGCCGTGAACGTTCTTTTTCGCAACGGGTTTGCCGCCAGAACACAG
GTAAGTGCCGTGTGTGGTTCCCGCGGGCCTGGCCTCTTTACGGGTTATGGCCCTTGCGTGCCTTGAATTA
CTTCCACCTGGCTGCAGTACGTGATTCTTGATCCCGAGCTTCGGGTTGGAAGTGGGTGGGAGAGTTCGAG
GCCTTGCGCTTAAGGAGCCCCTTCGCCTCGTGCTTGAGTTGAGGCCTGGCCTGGGCGCTGGGGCCGCCGC
GTGCGAATCTGGTGGCACCTTCGCGCCTGTCTCGCTGCTTTCGATAAGTCTCTAGCCATTTAAAATTTTT
GATGACCTGCTGCGACGCTTTTTTTCTGGCAAGATAGTCTTGTAAATGCGGGCCAAGATCTGCACACTGG
TATTTCGGTTTTTGGGGCCGCGGGCGGCGACGGGGCCCGTGCGTCCCAGCGCACATGTTCGGCGAGGCGG
GGCCTGCGAGCGCGGCCACCGAGAATCGGACGGGGGTAGTCTCAAGCTGGCCGGCCTGCTCTGGTGCCTG
GCCTCGCGCCGCCGTGTATCGCCCCGCCCTGGGCGGCAAGGCTGGCCCGGTCGGCACCAGTTGCGTGAGC
GGAAAGATGGCCGCTTCCCGGCCCTGCTGCAGGGAGCTCAAAATGGAGGACGCGGCGCTCGGGAGAGCGG
GCGGGTGAGTCACCCACACAAAGGAAAAGGGCCTTTCCGTCCTCAGCCGTCGCTTCATGTGACTCCACGG
AGTACCGGGCGCCGTCCAGGCACCTCGATTAGTTCTCGAGCTTTTGGAGTACGTCGTCTTTAGGTTGGGG
GGAGGGGTTTTATGCGATGGAGTTTCCCCACACTGAGTGGGTGGAGACTGAAGTTAGGCCAGCTTGGCAC
TTGATGTAATTCTCCTTGGAATTTGCCCTTTTTGAGTTTGGATCTTGGTTCATTCTCAAGCCTCAGACAG
TGGTTCAAAGTTTTTTTCTTCCATTTCAGGTGTCGTGAGGCTAGCACCGCCACCATGATGCTTCAACACC
CAGGCCAGGTCTCTGCCTCGGAAGAAGAGCTGAGGTTTGCCATCCAGAACAAGCACCTCTGCCACCGGAT
GTCCTCTGCGCTGGAATCAGTCACTGTCAGCGACAGACCCCTCGGGGTGTCCATCACAAAAGCCGAGGTA
GCCCCTGAAGAAGATGAAAGGAAAAAGAGGCGACGAGAAAGAAATAAGATTGCAGCTGCAAAGTGCCGAA
ACAAGAAGAAGGAGAAGACGGAGTGCCTGCAGAAACTCCCAAGGCCCTTTTGGGTCCAGAAGACCTGCAT
ATGGGCTGTTGACTCATGCAAATAGTAATGAACTAGTCCGTAACTTGAAAGTATTTCGATTTCTTGGCTT
TATATATCTTGTGGAAAGGACGAGTAAGTCGTGTTCCTAGGTATCCTACGCGTTAAGTCGACAATCAACC
TCTGGATTACAAAATTTGTGAAAGATTGACTGGTATTCTTAACTATGTTGCTCCTTTTACGCTATGTGGA
TACGCTGCTTTAATGCCTTTGTATCATGCTATTGCTTCCCGTATGGCTTTCATTTTCTCCTCCTTGTATA
AATCCTGGTTGCTGTCTCTTTATGAGGAGTTGTGGCCCGTTGTCAGGCAACGTGGCGTGGTGTGCACTGT
GTTTGCTGACGCAACCCCCACTGGTTGGGGCATTGCCACCACCTGTCAGCTCCTTTCCGGGACTTTCGCT
TTCCCCCTCCCTATTGCCACGGCGGAACTCATCGCCGCCTGCCTTGCCCGCTGCTGGACAGGGGCTCGGC
TGTTGGGCACTGACAATTCCGTGGTGTTGTCGGGGAAATCATCGTCCTTTCCTTGGCTGCTCGCCTGTGT
TGCCACCTGGATTCTGCGCGGGACGTCCTTCTGCTACGTCCCTTCGGCCCTCAATCCAGCGGACCTTCCT
TCCCGCGGCCTGCTGCCGGCTCTGCGGCCTCTTCCGCGTCTTCGCCTTCGCCCTCAGACGAGTCGGATCT
CCCTTTGGGCCGCCTCCCCGCGTCGACTTTAAGACCAATGACTTACAAGGCAGCTGTAGATCTTAGCCAC
TTTTTAAAAGAAAAGGGGGGACTGGAAGGGCTAATTCACTCCCAACGAAGACAAGATCTGCTTTTTGCTT
GTACTGGGTCTCTCTGGTTAGACCAGATCTGAGCCTGGGAGCTCTCTGGCTAACTAGGGAACCCACTGCT
TAAGCCTCAATAAAGCTTGCCTTGAGTGCTTCAAGTAGTGTGTGCCCGTCTGTTGTGTGACTCTGGTAAC
TAGAGATCCCTCAGACCCTTTTAGTCAGTGTGGAAAATCTCTAGCAGTACGTATAGTAGTTCATGTCATC
TTATTATTCAGTATTTATAACTTGCAAAGAAATGAATATCAGAGAGTGAGAGGAACTTGTTTATTGCAGC
TTATAATGGTTACAAATAAAGCAATAGCATCACAAATTTCACAAATAAAGCATTTTTTTCACTGCATTCT
AGTTGTGGTTTGTCCAAACTCATCAATGTATCTTATCATGTCTGGCTCTAGCTATCCCGCCCCTAACTCC
GCCCATCCCGCCCCTAACTCCGCCCAGTTCCGCCCATTCTCCGCCCCATGGCTGACTAATTTTTTTTATT
TATGCAGAGGCCGAGGCCGCCTCGGCCTCTGAGCTATTCCAGAAGTAGTGAGGAGGCTTTTTTGGAGGCC
TAGGGACGTACCCAATTCGCCCTATAGTGAGTCGTATTACGCGCGCTCACTGGCCGTCGTTTTACAACGT
CGTGACTGGGAAAACCCTGGCGTTACCCAACTTAATCGCCTTGCAGCACATCCCCCTTTCGCCAGCTGGC
GTAATAGCGAAGAGGCCCGCACCGATCGCCCTTCCCAACAGTTGCGCAGCCTGAATGGCGAATGGG
[124 nt withheld, positions 6017-6140]
C
[91 nt withheld, positions 6142-6232]
A
[49 nt withheld, positions 6234-6282]
CCTTTGACGTTGGAGTCCACGTTCTTT
[37 nt withheld, positions 6310-6346]
ACCCTATCTCGGTCTATTCTTTTGATTTATAAGGGATTTTGCCGATTTCGGCCTATTGGTTAAAAAATGA
GCTGATTTAACAAAAATTTAACGCGAATTTTAACAAAATATTAACGCTTACAATTTAGGTGGCACTTTTC
GGGGAAATGTGCGCGGAACCCCTATTTGTTTATTTTTCTAAATACATTCAAATATGTATCCGCTCATGAG
ACAATAACCCTGATAAATGCTTCAATAATATTGAAAAAGGAAGAGTATGAGTATTCAACATTTCCGTGTC
GCCCTTATTCCCTTTTTTGCGGCATTTTGCCTTCCTGTTTTTGCTCACCCAGAAACGCTGGTGAAAGTAA
AAGATGCTGAAGATCAGTTGGGTGCACGAGTGGGTTACATCGAACTGGATCTCAACAGCGGTAAGATCCT
TGAGAGTTTTCGCCCCGAAGAACGTTTTCCAATGATGAGCACTTTTAAAGTTCTGCTATGTGGCGCGGTA
TTATCCCGTATTGACGCCGGGCAAGAGCAACTCGGTCGCCGCATACACTATTCTCAGAATGACTTGGTTG
AGTACTCACCAGTCACAGAAAAGCATCTTACGGATGGCATGACAGTAAGAGAATTATGCAGTGCTGCCAT
AACCATGAGTGATAACACTGCGGCCAACTTACTTCTGACAACGATCGGAGGACCGAAGGAGCTAACCGCT
TTTTTGCACAACATGGGGGATCATGTAACTCGCCTTGATCGTTGGGAACCGGAGCTGAATGAAGCCATAC
CAAACGACGAGCGTGACACCACGATGCCTGTAGCAATGGCAACAACGTTGCGCAAACTATTAACTGGCGA
ACTACTTACTCTAGCTTCCCGGCAACAATTAATAGACTGGATGGAGGCGGATAAAGTTGCAGGACCACTT
CTGCGCTCGGCCCTTCCGGCTGGCTGGTTTATTGCTGATAAATCTGGAGCCGGTGAGCGTGGGTCTCGCG
GTATCATTGCAGCACTGGGGCCAGATGGTAAGCCCTCCCGTATCGTAGTTATCTACACGACGGGGAGTCA
GGCAACTATGGATGAACGAAATAGACAGATCGCTGAGATAGGTGCCTCACTGATTAAGCATTGGTAACTG
TCAGACCAAGTTTACTCATATATACTTTAGATTGATTTAAAACTTCATTTTTAATTTAAAAGGATCTAGG
TGAAGATCCTTTTTGATAATCTCATGACCAAAATCCCTTAACGTGAGTTTTCGTTCCACTGAGCGTCAGA
CCCCGTAGAAAAGATCAAAGGATCTTCTTGAGATCCTTTTTTTCTGCGCGTAATCTGCTGCTTGCAAACA
AAAAAACCACCGCTACCAGCGGTGGTTTGTTTGCCGGATCAAGAGCTACCAACTCTTTTTCCGAAGGTAA
CTGGCTTCAGCAGAGCGCAGATACCAAATACTGTTCTTCTAGTGTAGCCGTAGTTAGGCCACCACTTCAA
GAACTCTGTAGCACCGCCTACATACCTCGCTCTGCTAATCCTGTTACCAGTGGCTGCTGCCAGTGGCGAT
AAGTCGTGTCTTACCGGGTTGGACTCAAGACGATAGTTACCGGATAAGGCGCAGCGGTCGGGCTGAACGG
GGGGTTCGTGCACACAGCCCAGCTTGGAGCGAACGACCTACACCGAACTGAGATACCTACAGCGTGAGCT
ATGAGAAAGCGCCACGCTTCCCGAAGGGAGAAAGGCGGACAGGTATCCGGTAAGCGGCAGGGTCGGAACA
GGAGAGCGCACGAGGGAGCTTCCAGGGGGAAACGCCTGGTATCTTTATAGTCCTGTCGGGTTTCGCCACC
TCTGACTTGAGCGTCGATTTTTGTGATGCTCGTCAGGGGGGCGGAGCCTATGGAAAAACGCCAGCAACGC
GGCCTTTTTACGGTTCCTGGCCTTTTGCTGGCCTTTTGCTCACATGTTCTTTCCTGCGTTATCCCCTGAT
TCTGTGGATAACCGTATTACCGCCTTTGAGTGAGCTGATACCGCTCGCCGCAGCCGAACGACCGAGCGCA
GCGAGTCAGTGAGCGAGGAAGCGGAAGAGCGCCCAATACGCAAACCGCCTCTCCCCGCGCGTTGGCCGAT
TCATTAATGCAGCTGGCACGACAGGTTTCCCGACTGGAAAGCGGGCAGTGAGCGCAACGCAATTAATGTG
AGTTAGCTCACTCATTAGGCACCCCAGGCTTTACACTTTATGCTTCCGGCTCGTATGTTGTGTGGAATTG
TGAGCGGATAACAATTTCACACAGGAAACAGCTATGACCATGATTACGCCAAGCGCGCAATTAACCCTCA
CTAAAGGGAACAAAAGCTGGAGCTGCAAGC
Features (pLannotate 1.2.2; 31 found; start..end, strand, type, name):
      5..231     +  promoter       RSV promoter: Rous sarcoma virus enhancer/promoter
    232..412     +  LTR            5' LTR (truncated): truncated 5' long terminal repeat (LTR) from HIV-1
    459..584     +  misc_feature   HIV-1 Ψ: packaging signal of human immunodeficiency virus type 1
    568..931     +  CDS            HIV-1 gag (fragment): gag protein from human immunodeficiency virus 1; gag
   1077..1310    +  misc_feature   RRE: The Rev response element (RRE) of HIV-1 allows for Rev-dependent mRNA export from the nucleus to the cytoplasm.
   1687..1713    +  CDS            Rev (fragment): human immunodeficiency virus 1 (HIV-1) Rev protein; rev; enhances nuclear export of unspliced and incompletely spliced viral mRNAs
   1720..1743    +  promoter       SV40 promoter (fragment): SV40 early promoter
   1744..1815    +  promoter       SV40 promoter (fragment): SV40 enhancer and early promoter
   1839..1974    +  rep_origin     SV40 ori: SV40 origin of replication
   2020..2616    +  CDS            PuroR (fragment): puromycin N-acetyltransferase; pac from Streptomyces; confers resistance to puromycin
   2665..2782    +  misc_feature   cPPT/CTS: central polypurine tract and central termination sequence of HIV-1
   2847..2913    +  CDS            small t antigen (fragment): SV40 (simian virus 40) small t antigen
   2920..4098    +  promoter       EF-1α promoter: strong constitutive promoter for human elongation factor EF-1α
   4115..4375    +  CDS            ATF3 (fragment): ATF3_HUMAN - Experimental evidence at protein level: Swiss-Prot protein existence level 1. [Isoform 2]: Activates transcription presumably by sequestering inhibitory cofactors away from the promoters. From Homo sapiens (Human).
   4448..4501    +  promoter       U6 promoter (fragment): RNA polymerase III promoter for human U6 snRNA
   4543..5131    +  misc_feature   WPRE: woodchuck hepatitis virus posttranscriptional regulatory element
   5182..5201    +  misc_feature   cPPT/CTS (fragment): central polypurine tract and central termination sequence of HIV-1
   5203..5436    +  LTR            3' LTR (ΔU3): self-inactivating 3' long terminal repeat (LTR) from HIV-1
   5514..5635    +  polyA_signal   SV40 poly(A) signal: SV40 polyadenylation signal
   5675..5810    +  rep_origin     SV40 ori: SV40 origin of replication
   5831..5849    -  promoter       T7 promoter: promoter for bacteriophage T7 RNA polymerase
   5857..6012    +  CDS            lacZα (fragment): LacZα fragment of β-galactosidase; lacZ fragment
   6017..6445    +  rep_origin     f1 ori (sequence partly withheld): f1 bacteriophage origin of replication; arrow indicates direction of (+) strand synthesis
   6498..6602    +  promoter       AmpR promoter: bla
   6603..7463    +  CDS            AmpR: β-lactamase; bla; confers resistance to ampicillin, carbenicillin, and related antibiotics
   7634..8222    +  rep_origin     ori: high-copy-number ColE1/pMB1/pBR322/pUC origin of replication
   8405..8497    +  CDS            lacI (fragment): lac repressor; lacI; The lac repressor binds to the lac operator to inhibit transcription in E. coli. This inhibition can be relieved by adding lactose or isopropyl-β-D-thiogalactopyranoside (IPTG).
   8510..8531    +  protein_bind   CAP binding site: CAP binding activates transcription in the presence of cAMP. E. coli catabolite activator protein
   8546..8576    +  promoter       lac promoter: promoter for the E. coli lac operon
   8584..8600    +  protein_bind   lac operator: The lac repressor binds to the lac operator to inhibit transcription in E. coli. This inhibition can be relieved by adding lactose or isopropyl-β-D-thiogalactopyranoside (IPTG). lac repressor encoded by lacI
   8645..8663    +  promoter       T3 promoter: promoter for bacteriophage T3 RNA polymerase
