[The description below was written by a language model from this plasmid's Addgene catalogue record and pLannotate feature annotations shown in this document.]
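Description:
TFORF0798 is a lentiviral mammalian expression plasmid built on the pLX_TRC317 backbone from the Broad Institute Genetic Perturbation Platform. It carries a human ATF3 open reading frame as one member of a barcoded transcription factor ORF collection. In bacteria it is maintained through a high-copy ColE1/pUC-type origin and selected with ampicillin via the β-lactamase gene. An f1 origin and remnants of a lac/lacZα cloning region flanked by T7 and T3 promoters are also present in the backbone. The depositor notes that the plasmid can recombine during propagation, which is a common issue with LTR-containing vectors.

The viral portion has a third-generation, self-inactivating layout. An RSV promoter drives a truncated HIV-1 5' LTR, followed by the Ψ packaging signal with a partial gag sequence, the Rev response element, a cPPT/CTS element, and a ΔU3 3' LTR with a downstream SV40 polyadenylation signal. Within this transfer region, an SV40 early promoter/origin drives puromycin N-acetyltransferase, allowing selection of transduced cells. Further downstream, the EF-1α promoter drives the ATF3 insert, and a WPRE follows to enhance transcript stability and expression. The insert is listed as 422 bp and corresponds to a short ATF3 transcript variant. The annotation matches only part of this region to ATF3, citing isoform 2. The record describes a unique 24-bp barcode associated with each ORF, although it is not annotated as a separate feature in the table. A short U6 promoter fragment lies between the ORF and the WPRE.

The construct is intended for lentiviral overexpression of ATF3, either individually or in pooled screens. In pooled screens the barcode identifies which transcription factor each cell received, for example in directed differentiation studies.
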