Addgene plasmid #141704: TFORF0798
Purpose: Lentiviral vector for overexpressing transcription factor ORFs with unique 24-bp barcodes. Barcodes facilitate identification of transcription factors in pooled screens.
Depositing lab: Feng Zhang. Depositing organization: Broad Institute. Publication: A transcription factor atlas of directed differentiation. Joung J, Ma S, Tay T, Geiger-Schuller KR, Kirchgatterer PC, Verdine VK, Guo B, Arias-Garcia MA, Allen WE, Singh A, Kuksenko O, Abudayyeh OO, Gootenberg JS, Fu Z, Macrae RK, Buenrostro JD, Regev A, Zhang F. Cell. 2023 Jan 5;186(1):209-229.e26. doi: 10.1016/j.cell.2022.11.026. PubMed 36608654.
Backbone
  Vector backbone: pLX_TRC317
  Backbone manufacturer: Broad Institute Genetic Perturbation Platform
  Backbone size w/o insert (bp): 8264
  Vector type: Mammalian Expression, Lentiviral
  Selectable markers: Puromycin
Growth in bacteria
  Bacterial resistance: Ampicillin, 100 μg/mL
  Growth temperature: 37°C
  Growth strain: NEB Stable
  Copy number: High Copy
Gene/Insert
  Gene/Insert name: ATF3
  Species: H. sapiens (human)
  Insert size (bp): 422
  Entrez Gene: ATF3
  Promoter: EF1a
  Cloning method: Unknown
  Sequencing primers: 5′ GGGTGGAGACTGAAGTTAGGCCAG; 3′ CACATAGCGTAAAAGGAGCAACATAG
Terms and licenses: Academic/Nonprofit Terms; Industry Terms: Not Available to Industry
Depositor comments: NM_001206486,ENST00000336937 . The transcription factor ORF portion of this plasmid was synthesized by Genewiz. Please test multiple small colonies in case of plasmid recombination. To make this collection available in a timely manner, a portion of this collection was not fully sequenced by Addgene. If an Addgene verified full plasmid sequence is not available, please contact us prior to placing an order to request the full sequence.
How to cite: TFORF0798 was a gift from Feng Zhang (Addgene plasmid # 141704 ; http://n2t.net/addgene:141704 ; RRID:Addgene_141704)
