>Addgene plasmid #141704 | TFORF0798 | depositor partial sequence | sequence record 277249 | Insert
ACCGCCACCATGATGCTTCAACACCCAGGCCAGGTCTCTGCCTCGGAAGAAGAGCTGAGGTTTGCCATCC
AGAACAAGCACCTCTGCCACCGGATGTCCTCTGCGCTGGAATCAGTCACTGTCAGCGACAGACCCCTCGG
GGTGTCCATCACAAAAGCCGAGGTAGCCCCTGAAGAAGATGAAAGGAAAAAGAGGCGACGAGAAAGAAAT
AAGATTGCAGCTGCAAAGTGCCGAAACAAGAAGAAGGAGAAGACGGAGTGCCTGCAGAAACTCCCAAGGC
CCTTTTGGGTCCAGAAGACCTGCATATGGGCTGTTGACTCATGCAAATAGTAATGAACTAGTCCGTAACT
TGAAAGTATTTCGATTTCTTGGCTTTATATATCTTGTGGAAAGGACGAGTAAGTCGTGTTCCTAGGTATC
CT
