>Addgene plasmid #141704 | TFORF0798 | depositor partial sequence | sequence record 277250 | Barcode
GTAAGTCGTGTTCCTAGGTATCCT
